>Addgene plasmid #224142 | IDH1_WT | addgene full sequence | sequence record 444707 | Addgene NGS Result
AACTACGTCAGGTGGCACTTTTCGGGGAAATGTGCGCGGAACCCCTATTTGTTTATTTTTCTAAATACAT
TCAAATATGTATCCGCTCATGAGACAATAACCCTGATAAATGCTTCAATAATATTGAAAAAGGAAGAGTA
TGAGTATTCAACATTTCCGTGTCGCCCTTATTCCCTTTTTTGCGGCATTTTGCCTTCCTGTTTTTGCTCA
CCCAGAAACGCTGGTGAAAGTAAAAGATGCTGAAGATCAGTTGGGTGCACGAGTGGGTTACATCGAACTG
GATCTCAACAGCGGTAAGATCCTTGAGAGTTTTCGCCCCGAAGAACGTTTCCCAATGATGAGCACTTTTA
AAGTTCTGCTATGTGGCGCGGTATTATCCCGTGTTGACGCCGGGCAAGAGCAACTCGGTCGCCGCATACA
CTATTCTCAGAATGACTTGGTTGAGTACTCACCAGTCACAGAAAAGCATCTTACGGATGGCATGACAGTA
AGAGAATTATGCAGTGCTGCCATAACCATGAGTGATAACACTGCGGCCAACTTACTTCTGACAACGATCG
GAGGACCGAAGGAGCTAACCGCTTTTTTGCACAACATGGGGGATCATGTAACTCGCCTTGATCGTTGGGA
ACCGGAGCTGAATGAAGCCATACCAAACGACGAGCGTGACACCACGATGCCTGTAGCAATGGCAACAACG
TTGCGCAAACTATTAACTGGCGAACTACTTACTCTAGCTTCCCGGCAACAATTAATAGACTGGATGGAGG
CGGATAAAGTTGCAGGACCACTTCTGCGCTCGGCCCTTCCGGCTGGCTGGTTTATTGCTGATAAATCTGG
AGCCGGTGAGCGTGGGTCTCGCGGTATCATTGCAGCACTGGGGCCAGATGGTAAGCCCTCCCGTATCGTA
GTTATCTACACGACGGGGAGTCAGGCAACTATGGATGAACGAAATAGACAGATCGCTGAGATAGGTGCCT
CACTGATTAAGCATTGGTAACTGTCAGACCAAGTTTACTCATATATACTTTAGATTGATT
[38 nt withheld, positions 1041-1078]
A
[37 nt withheld, positions 1080-1116]
ATTTTGTTAAAATTCGCGTTAAATTTTTGTTAAATCAGCTCATTTTTTAACCAATAGGCCGAAATCGGCA
AAATCCCTTATAAATCAAAAGAATAGCCCGAGATAGGGT
[37 nt withheld, positions 1226-1262]
AAAGAACGTGGACTCCAACGTCAAAGG
[141 nt withheld, positions 1290-1430]
G
[125 nt withheld, positions 1432-1556]
AAAGGATCTAGGTGAAGATCCTTTTTGATAATCTCATGACCAAAATCCCTTAACGTGAGTTTTCGTTCCA
CTGAGCGTCAGACCCCGTAGAAAAGATCAAAGGATCTTCTTGAGATCCTTTTTTTCTGCGCGTAATCTGC
TGCTTGCAAACAAAAAAACCACCGCTACCAGCGGTGGTTTGTTTGCCGGATCAAGAGCTACCAACTCTTT
TTCCGAAGGTAACTGGCTTCAGCAGAGCGCAGATACCAAATACTGTCCTTCTAGTGTAGCCGTAGTTAGG
CCACCACTTCAAGAACTCTGTAGCACCGCCTACATACCTCGCTCTGCTAATCCTGTTACCAGTGGCTGCT
GCCAGTGGCGATAAGTCGTGTCTTACCGGGTTGGACTCAAGACGATAGTTACCGGATAAGGCGCAGCGGT
CGGGCTGAACGGGGGGTTCGTGCACACAGCCCAGCTTGGAGCGAACGACCTACACCGAACTGAGATACCT
ACAGCGTGAGCTATGAGAAAGCGCCACGCTTCCCGAAGGGAGAAAGGCGGACAGGTATCCGGTAAGCGGC
AGGGTCGGAACAGGAGAGCGCACGAGGGAGCTTCCAGGGGGAAACGCCTGGTATCTTTATAGTCCTGTCG
GGTTTCGCCACCTCTGACTTGAGCGTCGATTTTTGTGATGCTCGTCAGGGGGGCGGAGCCTATGGAAAAA
CGCCAGCAACGCGGCCTTTTTACGGTTCCTGGCCTTTTGCTGGCCTTTTGCTCACATGTTCTTTCCTGCG
TTATCCCCTGATTCTGTGGATAACCGTATTACCGCCTTTGAGTGAGCTGATACCGCTCGCCGCAGCCGAA
CGACCGAGCGCAGCGAGTCAGTGAGCGAGGAAGCTATGGTGCACTCTCAGTACAATCTGCTCTGATGCCG
CATAGTTAAGCCAGTATACACTCCGCTATCGCTACGTGACTGGGTCATGGCTGCGCCCCGACACCCGCCA
ACACCCGCTGACGCGCCCTGACGGGCTTGTCTGCTCCCGGCATCCGCTTACAGACAAGCTGTGACCGTCT
CCGGGAGCTGCATGTGTCAGAGGTTTTCACCGTCATCACCGAAACGCGCGAGGCAGCTGCGGTAAAGCTC
ATCAGCGTGGTCGTGCAGCGATTCACAGATGTCTGCCTGTTCATCCGCGTCCAGCTCGTTGAGTTTCTCC
AGAAGCGTTAATGTCTGGCTTCTGATAAAGCGGGCCATGTTAAGGGCGGTTTTTTCCTGTTTGGTCACTG
ATGCCTCCGTGTAAGGGGGATTTCTGTTCATGGGGGTAATGATACCGATGAAACGAGAGAGGATGCTCAC
GATACGGGTTACTGATGATGAACATGCCCGGTTACTGGAACGTTGTGAGGGTAAACAACTGGCGGTATGG
ATGCGGCGGGACCAGAGAAAAATCACTCAGGGTCAATGCCAGCCGAACGCCAGCAAGACGTAGCCCAGCG
CGTCGGCCGCCATGCCGGCGATAATGGCCTGCTTCTCGCCGAAACGTTTGGTGGCGGGACCAGTGACGAA
GGCTTGAGCGAGGGCGTGCAAGATTCCGAATACCGCAAGCGACAGGCCGATCATCGTCGCGCTCCAGCGA
AAGCGGTCCTCGCCGAAAATGACCCAGAGCGCTGCCGGCACCTGTCCTACGAGTTGCATGATAAAGAAGA
CAGTCATAAGTGCGGCGACGATAGTCATGCCCCGCGCCCACCGGAAGGAGCTGACTGGGTTGAAGGCTCT
CAAGGGCATCGGTCGAGATCCCGGTGCCTAATGAGTGAGCTAACTTACATTAATTGCGTTGCGCTCACTG
CCCGCTTTCCAGTCGGGAAACCTGTCGTGCCAGCTGCATTAATGAATCGGCCAACGCGCGGGGAGAGGCG
GTTTGCGTATTGGGCGCCAGGGTGGTTTTTCTTTTCACCAGTGAGACGGGCAACAGCTGATTGCCCTTCA
CCGCCTGGCCCTGAGAGAGTTGCAGCAAGCGGTCCACGCTGGTTTGCCCCAGCAGGCGAAAATCCTGTTT
GATGGTGGTTAACGGCGGGATATAACATGAGCTGTCTTCGGTATCGTCGTATCCCACTACCGAGATATCC
GCACCAACGCGCAGCCCGGACTCGGTAATGGCGCGCATTGCGCCCAGCGCCATCTGATCGTTGGCAACCA
GCATCGCAGTGGGAACGATGCCCTCATTCAGCATTTGCATGGTTTGTTGAAAACCGGACATGGCACTCCA
GTCGCCTTCCCGTTCCGCTATCGGCTGAATTTGATTGCGAGTGAGATATTTATGCCAGCCAGCCAGACGC
AGACGCGCCGAGACAGAACTTAATGGGCCCGCTAACAGCGCGATTTGCTGGTGACCCAATGCGACCAGAT
GCTCCACGCCCAGTCGCGTACCGTCTTCATGGGAGAAAATAATACTGTTGATGGGTGTCTGGTCAGAGAC
ATCAAGAAATAACGCCGGAACATTAGTGCAGGCAGCTTCCACAGCAATGGCATCCTGGTCATCCAGCGGA
TAGTTAATGATCAGCCCACTGACGCGTTGCGCGAGAAGATTGTGCACCGCCGCTTTACAGGCTTCGACGC
CGCTTCGTTCTACCATCGACACCACCACGCTGGCACCCAGTTGATCGGCGCGAGATTTAATCGCCGCGAC
AATTTGCGACGGCGCGTGCAGGGCCAGACTGGAGGTGGCAACGCCAATCAGCAACGACTGTTTGCCCGCC
AGTTGTTGTGCCACGCGGTTGGGAATGTAATTCAGCTCCGCCATCGCCGCTTCCACTTTTTCCCGCGTTT
TCGCAGAAACGTGGCTGGCCTGGTTCACCACGCGGGAAACGGTCTGATAAGAGACACCGGCATACTCTGC
GACATCGTATAACGTTACTGGTTTCACATTCACCACCCTGAATTGACTCTCTTCCGGGCGCTATCATGCC
ATACCGCGAAAGGTTTTGCGCCATTCGATGGTGTCCGGGATCTCGACGCTCTCCCTTATGCGACTCCTGC
ATTAGGAAGCAGCCCAGTAGTAGGTTGAGGCCGTTGAGCACCGCCGCCGCAAGGAATGGTGCATGCCGGC
ATGCCGCCCTTTCGTCTTCAAGAATTAATTCCCAATTCCCCAGGCATCAAATAAAACGAAAGGCTCAGTC
GAAAGACTGGGCCTTTCGTTTTATCTGTTGTTTGTCGGTGAACGCTCTCCTGAGTAGGACAAATCCGCCG
GGAGCGGATTTGAACGTTGCGAAGCAACGGCCCGGRGGGKGGSGGGSRGGRSGCCCGCCATAAACTGCCA
GGAATTAATTCCCCAGGCATCAAATAAAACGAAAGGCTCAGTCGAAAGACTGGGCCTTTCGTTTTATCTG
TTGTTTGTCGGTGAACGCTCTCCTGAGTAGGACAAATCCGCCGGGRGCGGATTTGAACGTTGCGAAGCAA
CGGCCCGGRGGGKGGCGGGCAGGMCGCCCGCCATAAACTGCCAGGAATTAATTCCCCAGGCATCAAATAA
AACGAAAGGCTCAGTCGAAAGACTGGGCCTTTCGTTTTATCTGTTGTTTGTCGGTGAACGCTCTCCTGAG
TAGGACAAATCCGCCGGGAGCGGATTTGAACGTTGCGAAGCAACGGCCCGGAGGGKGGCGGGCAGGACGC
CCGCCATAAACTGCCAGGAATTAATTCCCCAGGCATCAAATAAAACGAAAGGCTCAGTCGAAAGACTGGG
CCTTTCGTTTTATCTGTTGTTTGTCGGTGAACGCTCTCCTGAGTAGGACAAATCCGCCGGGAGCGGATTT
GAACGTTGCGAAGCAACGGCCCGGAGGGTGGCGGGCAGGACGCCCGCCATAAACTGCCAGGAATTAATTC
CCCAGGCATCAAATAAAACGAAAGGCTCAGTCGAAAGACTGGGCCTTTCGTTTTATCTGTTGTTTGTCGG
TGAACGCTCTCCTGAGTAGGACAAATCCGCCGGGAGCGGATTTGAACGTTGCGAAGCAACGGCCCGGAGG
GKGGCGGGCAGGMCGCCCGCCATAAACTGCCAGGAATTGGGGATCGGAATTAATTCCCGGTTTAAACCGG
GGATCTCGATCCCGCGAAATTAATACGACTCACTATAGGGGAATTGTGAGCGGATAACAATTCCCCTCTA
GAAATAATTTTGTTTAACTTTAAGAAGGAGATATAACCATGGCGGCTCAAAAGATCCAAGGAGGAGACAT
CGTCGAGATGCAAGGAGACGAGATGACCAGAATCATCTGGGATCTGATCAAGGAGAAGCTCATCCTTCCT
TACGTCGATCTCAACGTACACTTCTTCGATCTCGGTATTGAGCATCGTGATGCCACCGATGATCAAGTCA
CTATCGATGCCGCCAACGCGACCCTCAAGTACAATGTTGCTGTTAAGTGTGCCACCATCACTCCAGATGA
GGCTCGTGTCGAGGAGTTCAAGCTCAAGAAAATGTGGAAGTCACCAAACGGAACTATCCGTAACATTCTT
GGAGGAACAGTCTTCCGTGAGCCAATTATTGTCAAGAACGTACCACGCCTTGTCAACACCTGGTCGAAGC
CAATCATCATTGGACGTCACGCTCATGCTGATCAATACAAGGCCACCGACTTTGTTGTTCCAGGAGCTGG
AAAGCTCGAAATCAAGTTCGTTTCTGCTGATGGTACCCAGACCATTCAGGAGACCGTCTTCGACTTCAAA
GGTCCAGGAGTCTCCCTCTCAATGTACAATACCGATGATTCTATCCGGGATTTCGCTCATGCATCCTTCA
AGTATGCTCTTCAACGTAAATTCCCACTTTACCTATCCACCAAGAACACTATCCTGAAGAAGTACGATGG
ACGTTTCAAGGATATCTTTGCTGAGATCTACCCAGAATATGAGGCTGAATTCAAGGCCGCCGGAATCTGG
TACGAACATCGTCTTATCGATGACATGGTTGCTCAAGCCATGAAGAGCGATGGAGGATTCGTGTGGGCCT
GCAAGAACTATGACGGAGATGTTCAATCAGACTCTGTTGCTCAAGGATATGGATCCCTCGGATTGATGAC
ATCTGTGCTTGTGTGCCCAGATGGAAAGACCGTCGAAGCTGAAGCTGCTCACGGAACTGTCACTCGTCAT
TACAGAATGCACCAAAAGGGACAAGAAACCTCCACGAATCCAATTGCCTCCATCTTCGCTTGGTCTCGTG
GATTGGCTCACCGTGCCACTCTCGACAAGAACTCTGCCCTTGAGACATTCGCCAATAATTTGGAAGCTGT
GTGCATTGAGACAATGGAGGCTGGATTCCTCACCAAGGATCTTGCCATTTGCGTGAAGGGAGGAAATGCT
TCAGCTGTCACTCGTACCGACTACCTCAACACCTTTGAATTCCTCGACAAATTGGCTGAGAACCTCGCCA
AGAAGCAAGCCCATTGCATCACGGGAGATGCACTAGTTGCCCTACCCGAGGGCGAGTCGGTACGCATCGC
CGACATCGTGCCGGGTGCGCGGCCCAACAGTGACAACGCCATCGACCTGAAAGTCCTTGACCGGCATGGC
AATCCCGTGCTCGCCGACCGGCTGTTCCACTCCGGCGAGCATCCGGTGTACACGGTGCGTACGGTCGAAG
GTCTGCGTGTGACGGGCACCGCGAACCACCCGTTGTTGTGTTTGGTCGACGTCGCCGGGGTGCCGACCCT
GCTGTGGAAGCTGATCGACGAAATCAAGCCGGGCGATTACGCGGTGATTCAACGCAGCGCATTCAGCGTC
GACTGTGCAGGTTTTGCCCGCGGGAAACCCGAATTTGCGCCCACAACCTACACAGTCGGCGTCCCTGGAC
TGGTGCGTTTCTTGGAAGCACACCACCGAGACCCGGACGCCCAAGCTATCGCCGACGAGCTGACCGACGG
GCGGTTCTACTACGCGAAAGTCGCCAGTGTCACCGACGCCGGCGTGCAGCCGGTGTATAGCCTTCGTGTC
GACACGGCAGACCACGCGTTTATCACGAACGGGTTCGTCAGCCACGCTACTGGCCTCACCGGTCTGAACT
CAGGCCTCACGACAAATCCTGGTGTATCCGCTTGGCAGGTCAACACAGCTTATACTGCGGGACAATTGGT
CACATATAACGGCAAGACGTATAAATGTTTGCAGCCCCACACCTCCTTGGCAGGATGGGAACCATCCAAC
GTTCCTGCCTTGTGGCAGCTTCAATGACTGCAGGAAGGGGATCCGGCTGCTAACAAAGCCCGAAAGGAAG
CTGAGTTGGCTGCTGCCACCGCTGAGCAATAACTAGCATAACCCCTTGGGGCCTCTAAACGGGTCTTGAG
GGGTTTTTTGCTGAAAGGAGGAACTATATCCGGAT
Features (pLannotate 1.2.2; 25 found; start..end, strand, type, name):
     35..139     +  promoter       AmpR promoter: bla
    140..1000    +  CDS            AmpR: β-lactamase; bla; confers resistance to ampicillin, carbenicillin, and related antibiotics
   1042..1555    -  rep_origin     M13 ori (sequence partly withheld): M13 bacteriophage origin of replication; arrow indicates direction of (+) strand synthesis
   1666..2254    +  rep_origin     ori: high-copy-number ColE1/pMB1/pBR322/pUC origin of replication
   2431..2521    -  misc_feature   bom (fragment): basis of mobility region from pBR322
   2623..2814    -  CDS            rop: Rop protein, which maintains plasmids at low copy number; rop
   2855..2965    +  CDS            mbeC (fragment): MBEC_ECOLX - Experimental evidence at protein level: Swiss-Prot protein existence level 1. Required for efficient mobilization of ColE1 plasmid and is thus essential to promote the specific transfer of the plasmid during conjugation. Probably functions by inducing DNA bending, helping the MbeA relaxase to melt the DNA around the nic site and cleave the phosphodiester bond. Binds specifically double-stranded DNA (dsDNA) containing the ColE1 oriT but does not recognize the inverted repeat (IR). From Escherichia coli.
   3000..3322    -  CDS            TcR (fragment): tetracycline efflux protein; tet; confers resistance to tetracycline
   3337..3358    -  protein_bind   CAP binding site: CAP binding activates transcription in the presence of cAMP. E. coli catabolite activator protein
   3371..4453    -  CDS            lacI: lac repressor; lacI; The lac repressor binds to the lac operator to inhibit transcription in E. coli. This inhibition can be relieved by adding lactose or isopropyl-β-D-thiogalactopyranoside (IPTG).
   4454..4531    -  promoter       lacI promoter: lacI
   4539..4632    -  CDS            TcR (fragment): tetracycline efflux protein; tet; confers resistance to tetracycline
   4684..4770    +  terminator     rrnB T1 terminator: Escherichia coli rrnB; transcription terminator T1 from the E. coli rrnB gene
   4867..4953    +  terminator     rrnB T1 terminator: Escherichia coli rrnB; transcription terminator T1 from the E. coli rrnB gene
   5050..5136    +  terminator     rrnB T1 terminator: Escherichia coli rrnB; transcription terminator T1 from the E. coli rrnB gene
   5233..5319    +  terminator     rrnB T1 terminator: Escherichia coli rrnB; transcription terminator T1 from the E. coli rrnB gene
   5416..5502    +  terminator     rrnB T1 terminator: Escherichia coli rrnB; transcription terminator T1 from the E. coli rrnB gene
   5637..5655    +  promoter       T7 promoter: promoter for bacteriophage T7 RNA polymerase
   5656..5680    +  protein_bind   lac operator: The lac repressor binds to the lac operator to inhibit transcription in E. coli. This inhibition can be relieved by adding lactose or isopropyl-β-D-thiogalactopyranoside (IPTG). lac repressor encoded by lacI
   5695..5717    +  RBS            RBS: efficient ribosome binding site from bacteriophage T7 gene 10 (Olins and Rangwala, 1989)
   5731..6960    +  CDS            Idh1: IDHC_RAT - Experimental evidence at protein level: Swiss-Prot protein existence level 1. From Rattus norvegicus (Rat).
   6961..7554    +  CDS            Mxe GyrA intein: modified GyrA intein (Southworth et al., 1999); Mycobacterium xenopi gyrA; N-terminal cleavage of this intein can be induced by thiols.
   7585..7740    +  CDS            CBD: chitin binding domain from chitinase A1 (Watanabe et al., 1994); Bacillus circulans chiA
   7762..7811    +  CDS            SET1 (fragment): solubility-enhancement tag derived from T7 phage gene 10B
   7819..7866    +  terminator     T7 terminator: transcription terminator for bacteriophage T7 RNA polymerase
