[The description below was written by a language model from this plasmid's Addgene catalogue record and pLannotate feature annotations shown in this document.]
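Description:
IDH1_WT is a bacterial expression plasmid built on the pTXB3 backbone, one of the intein-mediated purification vectors, and carries the wild-type C. elegans cytoplasmic isocitrate dehydrogenase IDH-1 (gene F59B8.2). The 7,891-nt sequence is propagated in E. coli under ampicillin selection via the bla gene and its promoter. It replicates from a ColE1/pMB1-type origin, and the presence of rop together with a bom fragment fits the catalogue's low-copy designation. An M13 phage origin allows single-stranded DNA production. Short TcR and mbeC fragments are non-functional remnants of the pBR322-derived backbone.

Expression is driven by a T7 promoter followed directly by a lac operator and the T7 gene 10 ribosome binding site. A plasmid-borne lacI gene supplies repressor, so transcription is held off until IPTG is added in a host that provides T7 RNA polymerase. Five tandem rrnB T1 terminators upstream of the promoter shield the cassette from read-through transcription, and a T7 terminator closes it. The IDH-1 coding region is fused directly at its C terminus to the Mxe GyrA intein, followed by the chitin binding domain from Bacillus circulans chitinase A1. The annotation tool labels the insert by homology to rat Idh1, but the catalogue identifies it as the nematode gene. A short fragment annotated as a T7 gene 10B-derived solubility tag lies downstream of the chitin binding domain and is probably a vector-sequence match.

This arrangement allows the fusion protein to be captured on chitin resin and IDH-1 to be released by thiol-induced cleavage at the intein's N-terminal junction. The associated study compares the wild-type enzyme with neomorphic G98N and R133H mutants that produce 2-hydroxyglutarate, so this construct presumably supplies the wild-type reference protein.
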