Addgene plasmid #224142: IDH1_WT
Purpose: IPTG-inducible expression of C. elegans protein IDH-1 with a chitin tag
Depositing lab: Katherine Walstrom. Depositing organization: New College of Florida. Publication: C. elegans Cytoplasmic Isocitrate Dehydrogenase Neomorphic G98N and R133H Mutants Produce the Oncometabolite 2-Hydroxyglutarate. Bouchard M, McAllister A, Bourlett NS, Hoyt C, Calcul L, Walstrom KM. Int J Mol Sci. 2025 Aug 25;26(17):8238. doi: 10.3390/ijms26178238. PubMed 40943163.
Backbone
  Vector backbone: pTXB3
  Backbone manufacturer: NEB
  Vector type: Bacterial Expression
Growth in bacteria
  Bacterial resistance: Ampicillin, 100 μg/mL
  Growth temperature: 37°C
  Growth strain: DH5alpha
  Copy number: Low Copy
Gene/Insert
  Gene/Insert name: IDH-1
  Species: C. elegans (nematode)
  Entrez Gene: F59B8.2
  Tag / fusion protein: intein-CBD (C terminal on insert)
  Cloning method: Restriction Enzyme; 5′ cloning site unknown (unknown if destroyed)
  Sequencing primers: 5′ T7
Terms and licenses: Academic/Nonprofit Terms; Industry Terms: Not Available to Industry
How to cite: IDH1_WT was a gift from Katherine Walstrom (Addgene plasmid # 224142 ; http://n2t.net/addgene:224142 ; RRID:Addgene_224142)
